>Addgene plasmid #133164 | pOPS0523 | addgene full sequence | sequence record 274818 | Addgene NGS Result
CGCTCTTGGACTCCTGTTGATAGATCCAGTAATGACCTCAGAACTCCATCTGGATTTGTTCAGAACGCTC
GGTTGCCGCCGGGCGTTTTTTATTGGTGAGAATCCAGGCAATTGTGTCTCAAAATCTCTGATGTTACATT
GCACAAGATAAAAATATATCATCATGAACAATAAAACTGTCTGCTTACATAAACAGTAATACAAGGGGTG
TTATGAGCCATATTCAGCGTGAAACGAGCTGTAGCCGTCCGCGTCTGAACAGCAACATGGATGCGGATCT
GTATGGCTATAAATGGGCGCGTGATAACGTGGGTCAGAGCGGCGCGACCATTTATCGTCTGTATGGCAAA
CCGGATGCGCCGGAACTGTTTCTGAAACATGGCAAAGGCAGCGTGGCGAACGATGTGACCGATGAAATGG
TGCGTCTGAACTGGCTGACCGAATTTATGCCGCTGCCGACCATTAAACATTTTATTCGCACCCCGGATGA
TGCGTGGCTGCTGACCACCGCGATTCCGGGCAAAACCGCGTTTCAGGTGCTGGAAGAATATCCGGATAGC
GGCGAAAACATTGTGGATGCGCTGGCCGTGTTTCTGCGTCGTCTGCATAGCATTCCGGTGTGCAACTGCC
CGTTTAACAGCGATCGTGTGTTTCGTCTGGCCCAGGCGCAGAGCCGTATGAACAACGGCCTGGTGGATGC
GAGCGATTTTGATGATGAACGTAACGGCTGGCCGGTGGAACAGGTGTGGAAAGAAATGCATAAACTGCTG
CCGTTTAGCCCGGATAGCGTGGTGACCCACGGCGATTTTAGCCTGGATAACCTGATTTTCGATGAAGGCA
AACTGATTGGCTGCATTGATGTGGGCCGTGTGGGCATTGCGGATCGTTATCAGGATCTGGCCATTCTGTG
GAACTGCCTGGGCGAATTTAGCCCGAGCCTGCAAAAACGTCTGTTTCAGAAATATGGCATTGATAATCCG
GATATGAACAAACTGCAATTTCATCTGATGCTGGATGAATTTTTCTAATAATTAATTGAACTACTTTTCC
GCTGCATAACCCTGCTTCGGGGTCATTATAGCGATTTTTTCGGTATATCCATCCTTTTTCGCACGATATA
CAGGATTTTGCCAAAGGGTTCGTGTAGACTTTCCTTGGTGTATCCAACGGCGTCAGCCGGGCAGGATAGG
TGAAGTAGGCCCACCCGCGAGCGGGTGTTCCTTCTTCACTGTCCCTTATTCGCACCTGGCGGTGCTCAAC
GGGAATCCTGCTCTGCGAGGCTGGCCGTAGGCCGGCCGCGATGCAGGTGGCTGCTGAACCCCCAGCCGGA
ACTGACCCCACAAGGCCCTAGCGTTTGCAATGCACCAGGTCATCATTGACCCAGGCGTGTTCCACCAGGC
CGCTGCCTCGCAACTCTTCGCAGGCTTCGCCGACCTGCTCGCGCCACTTCTTCACGCGGGTGGAATCCGA
TCCGCACATGAGGCGGAAGGTTTCCAGCTTGAGCGGGTACGGCTCCCGGTGCGAGCTGAAATAGTCGAAC
ATCCGTCGGGCCGTCGGCGACAGCTTGCGGTACTTCTCCCATATGAATTTCGTGTAGTGGTCGCCAGCAA
ACAGCACGACGATTTCCTCGTCGATCAGGACCTGGCAACGGGACGTTTTCTTGCCACGGTCCAGGACGCG
GAAGCGGTGCAGCAGCGACACCGATTCCAGGTGCCCAACGCGGTCGGACGTGAAGCCCATCGCCGTCGCC
TGTAGGCGCGACAGGCATTCCTCGGCCTTCGTGTAATACCGGCCATTGATCGACCAGCCCAGGTCCTGGC
AAAGCTCGTAGAACGTGAAGGTGATCGGCTCGCCGATAGGGGTGCGCTTCGCGTACTCCAACACCTGCTG
CCACACCAGTTCGTCATCGTCGGCCCGCAGCTCGACGCCGGTGTAGGTGATCTTCACGTCCTTGTTGACG
TGGAAAATGACCTTGTTTTGCAGCGCCTCGCGCGGGATTTTCTTGTTGCGCGTGGTGAACAGGGCAGAGC
GGGCCGTGTCGTTTGGCATCGCTCGCATCGTGTCCGGCCACGGCGCAATATCGAACAAGGAAAGCTGCAT
TTCCTTGATCTGCTGCTTCGTGTGTTTCAGCAACGCGGCCTGCTTGGCTTCGCTGACCTGTTTTGCCAGG
TCCTCGCCGGCGGTTTTTCGCTTCTTGGTCGTCATAGTTCCTCGCGTGTCGATGGTCATCGACTTCGCCA
AACCTGCCGCCTCCTGTTCGAGCCGACGCGAACGCTCCACGGCGGCCGATGGCGCGGGCAGGGCAGGGGG
AGCCAGTTGCACGCTGTCGCGCTCGATCTTGGCCGTAGCTTGCTGGACTATCGAGCCGACGGACTGGAAG
GTTTCGCGGGGCGCACGCATGACGGTGCGGCTTGCGATGGTTTCGGCATCCTCGGCGGAAAACCCCGCGT
CGATCAGTTCTTGCCTGTATGCCTTCCGGTCAAACGTCCGATTCATTCACCCTCCTTGCGGGATTGCCCC
GGAATTAATTCCCCGGATCGATCCGTCGATCTTGATCCCCTGCGCCATCAGATCCTTGGCGGCAAGAAAG
CCATCCAGTTTACTTTGCAGGGCTTCCCAACCTTACCAGAGGGCGCCCCAGCTGGCAATTCCGGTTCGCT
TGCTGTCCATAAAACCGCCCAGTCTAGCTATCGCCATGTAAGCCCACTGCAAGCTACCTGCTTTCTCTTT
GCGCTTGCGTTTTCCCTTGTCCAGATAGCCCAGTAGCTGACATTCATCCGGGGTCAGCACCGTTTCTGCG
GACTGGCTTTCTACGTGGCTGCCATTTTTGGGGTGAGGCCGTTCGCGGCCGAGGGGCGCAGCCCCTGGGG
GGATGGGAGGCCCGCGTTAGCGGGCCGGGAGGGTTCGAGAAGGGGGGGCACCCCCCTTCGGCGTGCGCGG
TCACGCGCACAGGGCGCAGCCCTGGTTAAAAACAAGGTTTATAAATATTGGTTTAAAAGCAGGTTAAAAG
ACAGGTTAGCGGTGGCCGAAAAACGGGCGGAAACCCTTGCAAATGCTGGATTTTCTGCCTGTGGACAGCC
CCTCAAATGTCAATAGGTGCGCCCCTCATCTGTCAGCACTCTGCCCCTCAAGTGTCAAGGATCGCGCCCC
TCATCTGTCAGTAGTCGCGCCCCTCAAGTGTCAATACCGCAGGGCACTTATCCCCAGGCTTGTCCACATC
ATCTGTGGGAAACTCGCGTAAAATCAGGCGTTTTCGCCGATTTGCGAGGCTGGCCAGCTCCACGTCGCCG
GCCGAAATCGAGCCTGCCCCTCATCTGTCAACGCCGCGCCGGGTGAGTCGGCCCCTCAAGTGTCAACGTC
CGCCCCTCATCTGTCAGTGAGGGCCAAGTTTTCCGCGAGGTATCCACAACGCCGGCGGCCCTACATGGCT
CTGCTGTAGTGAGTGGGTTGCGCTCCGGCAGCGGTCCTGATCCCCCGCAGAAAAAAAGGATCTCAAGAAG
ATCCTTTGATCTTTTCTACATTACTGCATGAGCTTGTGGAAGTGTGCTGAGCATAAATGATTCTCCTAGC
TGTTCTTTGGGTAAGTACGCCATCAGGACGTTGTGAGTGGCGCGATTTTTAGCGGCTGAAATCAGCCCTT
GAGCCTGTCGGCAAGTCGCGTCATGAGGTCCATGCGCTCATGCAGGATCGCCACGACCAACGCGGGTTCG
CCCGCACGCGGCAGGCAAAAAACGTAGTGGTGTTCGCAGCGGGCCATCCGCAGCGCGGGAAAGAGTTCGC
TCATGTCCTTAAACGGGCCTTCGCCGGCGGCAAGCCTGGCTATGCCCTGTTCCAGCTTAGCGATATAGCG
GCGCACCTGCGCCGCGCCCCACTCCCGGCGCGTGTAGCGGATGATGCCGCGTAGATCGGCTTCGGCCTCA
GCCGTGAGGATGTAGGCCGTCAAGCGCGATCCCCGCTGAGTTCTTCATCAAGAATTTCGCCGACGCTCTT
GGTGGACACCTTGCCGGCAAGCCCATCGTTGATGCGGTTCCCCAGCATGGTTTTCAGTTCCTGCCATGCC
TGATCGGCATCAGCGTCACCGGGGAACAGACGTTCGAGGGCGTATTGCTTAATGGTCTTGCCCTGCAAGG
CGGCCAGGGCTTTCAGGCTCTGGTGCTGCTGGTCCGTCATGTCGATTGTCAGGCGGCTCATTGGATAACC
TCCATAAAATACACGTAACCACATTAGCACATATGTGGGCGTGAGGCTACAGCGCGAGGCGCATTAAGGT
CGGGAAAATGCGCTAGGCGCATTTAAATTGCGTATTGCTGTAATGCGCCATGCCGGCTAGACTAGGCCCA
AATGGGTATACCCAATTTGACCAAGGGGGACGCGATGAGGGCGGCCAAGCACTACCGACAACTTCTATCC
ATCGACTTCAACATCGAGGCGCTGGCCTTCGTGCCTGGACCCGACGGCACACGCGGCCGGCGCATCCACG
TCCTGGGGCGCGAGGTCCGCGACCGGCCCGGCCTGGTCGAGTACCTTTCGCCGGCGTTCGGCTCGCGGGT
GGCGCTGGACGGCTACTGCAAGGCCAATTTCGATGCAGTGCTGCACCTGGCGTACCCCGATCATCAGCAA
TGGGGCCACGCATGAAGCGCCGAAGCTACGCCATGCTGCGCGCCGCTGCCGCGCTGGCCGTCCTGGTCGT
TGCCTCGCCGGCATGGGCCGAGCTGCGCGGCGAGGTCGTGCGCATCATCGACGGCGACACCATCGACGTG
CTGGTAGACAAGCAGCCGGTGCGCGTGCGCCTGGTGGACATTGACGCGCCGGAAAAGCGGCAAGCCTTCG
GCGAACGTGCGCGCCAGGCGCTGGCCGGCATGGTGTTCCGCCGGCACGTCCTGGTCGACGAGAAGGACAC
CGACCGTTACGGCCGCACGCTGGGCACCGTCTGGGTCAACATGGAGCTGGCCAGCCGGCCGCCGCAGCCG
CGCAACGTCAACGCCGCGATGGTTCACCAGGGCATGGCGTGGGCCTATCGCTTCCACGGCCGCGCGGCCG
ACCCTGAAATGCTGCGGCTCGAACAGGAGGCGCGAGGCAAGCGCGTCGGCCTCTGGTCCGATCCGCACGC
CGTCGAGCCGTGGAAATGGCGACGCGAGAGCAACAACCGGAGGGACGAAGGTTGAAGGTCGCCCGCATCT
ACCTGCGCGCCAGTACGGACGAGCAGAATCTTGAACGCCAGGAGAGCCTTGTAGCGGCCACGCGGGCCGC
CGGGTACTACGTCGCCGGCATCTACCGCGAGAAGGCGTCCGGCGCACGCGCCGACCGGCCCGAGCTGCTG
CGCATGATCGCGGACCTGCAACCTGGTGAAGTCGTCGTTGCGGAGAAGATCGACCGCATCAGCCGCTTGC
CGTTGGCCGAGGCCGAGCGCCTGGTTGCGTCGATCCGGGCCAAAGGGGCCAAGCTGGCCGTGCCTGGCGT
GGTGGACCTGTCGGAGCTGGCCGCCGAGGCGAACGGAGTGGCGAAAATCGTTCTGGAATCCGTCCAGGAC
ATGCTTTTGAAGCTCGCCTTGCAGATGGCCCGCGACGACTACGAGGATCGGCGCGAGCGTCAACGTCAGG
GTGTCCAGTTGGCGAAGGCCGCCGGCCGCTACACCGGCCGCAAACGTGACGCCGGCATGCACGACCGCAT
CATCACGCTTCGCTCCGGCGGATCGAGCATTGCCAAGACGGCCAAGCTGGTCGGATGCAGCCCGAGCCAG
GTCAAACGAGTGTGGGCGGCCTGGAACGCGCAGCAGCAAAAATAAAGCCGGGCAGTGCCCGGCTTTTCTC
ACCTTTTCGCGTCCCGCAGGGCCGCTGCGAGCGCCCTACCTAGATCCTCGCTTTCCCCCTCGGTGTAGTC
CGGCCAGGGCACGAAGGGCGCGGATGCGAACCTGTTGAGCAGGTCAGATCTAGGGCGGCGGATTTGTCCT
ACTCAGGAGAGCGTTCACCGACAAACAACAGATAAAACGAAAGGCCCAGTCTTTCGACTGAGCCTTTCGT
TTTATTTGATGCCTGCCGAATTCGGATCCGGAGCTCGACACGACATTGTCGTCACCTTTGTCGGGTCCGC
GACAAGCTTTTTGTTCCTCGATCCCGTATGTTTTCGCCTAAATATCTGAAACAGCAGCAAATTATTTTTC
GTTAGCTCAATCGGCCCACTTGGCACGAGTCTTGAAATTTATTGCGAGGCGGCGGAGCTGCCGGCCGCAT
CCGTGCGGCATAACCACGGTTGTGAACAAATGAAGGAAGGCCAAATGCGTAAAGGCGAAGAGCTGTTCAC
TGGTGTCGTCCCTATTCTGGTGGAACTGGATGGTGATGTCAACGGTCATAAGTTTTCCGTGCGTGGCGAG
GGTGAAGGTGACGCAACTAATGGTAAACTGACGCTGAAGTTCATCTGTACTACTGGTAAACTGCCGGTAC
CTTGGCCGACTCTGGTAACGACGCTGACTTATGGTGTTCAGTGCTTTGCTCGTTATCCGGACCATATGAA
GCAGCATGACTTCTTCAAGTCCGCCATGCCGGAAGGCTATGTGCAGGAACGCACGATTTCCTTTAAGGAT
GACGGCACGTACAAAACGCGTGCGGAAGTGAAATTTGAAGGCGATACCCTGGTAAACCGCATTGAGCTGA
AAGGCATTGACTTTAAAGAAGATGGCAATATCCTGGGCCATAAGCTGGAATACAATTTTAACAGCCACAA
TGTTTACATCACCGCCGATAAACAAAAAAATGGCATTAAAGCGAATTTTAAAATTCGCCACAACGTTGAG
GATGGCAGCGTGCAGCTGGCTGATCACTACCAGCAAAACACTCCAATCGGTGATGGTCCTGTTCTGCTGC
CAGACAATCACTATCTGAGCACGCAAAGCGTTCTGTCTAAAGATCCGAACGAGAAACGCGATCATATGGT
TCTGCTGGAGTTCGTAACCGCAGCGGGCATCACGCATGGTATGGATGAACTGTACAAATGAGCTTGCATA
TGCACTGCGTTTTACAACGTCGTGACTGGG
Features (pLannotate 1.2.2; 14 found; start..end, strand, type, name):
      9..103     +  terminator     lambda t0 terminator: transcription terminator from phage lambda
    213..1025    +  CDS            aphA1: KKA1_ECOLX - Also known as nptI. Protein inferred from homology: Swiss-Prot protein existence level 3. Resistance to kanamycin and structurally-related aminoglycosides, including amikacin. From Escherichia coli.
   1179..1287    +  oriT           oriT: incP origin of transfer
   1348..2496    -  CDS            trfA: trans-acting replication protein that binds to and activates oriV
   2548..2829    -  CDS            tnpA (fragment): TN5P_ECOLX - Also known as tnp. Experimental evidence at protein level: Swiss-Prot protein existence level 1. Mediates transposition of transposon Tn5 by a 'cut and paste' mechanism. First, the monomeric transposase binds the 19 bp inverted DNA repeats flanking the transposon. Then, dimerization of the DNA- bound transposase creates a synaptic DNA complex. After nicking of the first DNA strand, excision of the transposon proceeds through a series of intermediates. The transposase then mediates the insertion of the transposon at a new site by strand transfer. The activity of the wild- type tran
   2889..3420    -  rep_origin     oriV: incP origin of replication
   3476..3511    -  rep_origin     CloDF13 ori (fragment): Plasmids containing the CloDF13 (CDF) origin of replication can be propagated in E. coli cells that contain additional plasmids with compatible origins.
   3635..3943    -  CDS            parE: PARE_ECOLX - Experimental evidence at protein level: Swiss-Prot protein existence level 1. Toxin component of a type II toxin-antitoxin (TA) system involved in plasmid partition. Acts by inhibiting DNA gyrase, converting supercoiled plasmid DNA into a singly cleaved linear form in an ATP-dependent fashion. To do so it probably interacts with one of the gyrase subunits. Gyrase inhibition is prevented by antitoxin ParD, and is reversed in vitro by incubation with ParD. In cells that have lost the plasmid filamentation and growth inhibition occur; this is suppressed when ParD is supplied in trans
   3943..4191    -  CDS            parD: PARD_ECOLX - Experimental evidence at protein level: Swiss-Prot protein existence level 1. Antitoxin component of a type II toxin-antitoxin (TA) system involved in plasmid partition. Inhibits the anti-DNA gyrase activity of toxin ParE; reverses and restores gyrase catalytic activity in vitro. The parDE operon alone is capable of stabilizing an RK2-derived minireplicon under defined growth conditions in several different Gram- negative bacteria. It does so by the post-segregational killing (PSK) of plasmid-free cells, also referred to as a plasmid addiction system. Binds its own promoter, autor
   4320..5162    +  CDS            parB: PARB4_ECOLX - Protein predicted: Swiss-Prot protein existence level 4. Involved in plasmid partition. From Escherichia coli.
   5126..5782    +  CDS            parA: PARA4_ECOLX - Protein inferred from homology: Swiss-Prot protein existence level 3. Involved in plasmid partition. From Escherichia coli.
   5942..6028    -  terminator     rrnB T1 terminator: Escherichia coli rrnB; transcription terminator T1 from the E. coli rrnB gene
   6275..6988    +  CDS            superfolder GFP: GFP variant that folds robustly even when fused to poorly folded proteins (Pédelacq et al., 2006)
   7008..7030    +  CDS            lacZα (fragment): LacZα fragment of β-galactosidase; lacZ fragment
