[The description below was written by a language model from this plasmid's Addgene catalogue record and pLannotate feature annotations shown in this document.]
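Description:
pOPS0523 is a low-copy, broad-host-range bacterial reporter plasmid of about 7 kb, built on the pOGG026 backbone by Golden Gate assembly of domesticated modules. The annotated backbone is of the IncP (RK2) type. It carries oriV with the trfA replication initiator, an incP oriT that allows conjugative mobilisation from a donor strain supplying transfer functions, and the par stability region. That region includes parA and parB, annotated as partition genes, and the parDE toxin–antitoxin pair, which eliminates plasmid-free segregants and so helps keep the plasmid in cells when antibiotic selection is absent. Selection is by kanamycin through aphA1 (nptI). Lambda t0 and rrnB T1 terminators flank the cloning region and insulate it from the backbone. Short fragments annotated as Tn5 transposase, CloDF13 ori and lacZα appear to be non-functional remnants.

The payload combines three modules. A promoter module supplies the nifH promoter (PsNifH), a coding module supplies superfolder GFP, and a terminator module contains a unique 12-nucleotide barcode next to a universal primer binding site. The feature table annotates sfGFP but not the promoter or the barcode; these presumably lie in the unannotated stretches on either side of the sfGFP coding sequence. Because nifH encodes a nitrogenase component, GFP fluorescence can be expected to report nitrogen-fixation gene expression in nodule bacteria. The barcode allows each plasmid-bearing strain to be identified and counted by amplification and sequencing.

The plasmid belongs to a Plasmid-ID kit whose members, according to the depositor, differ only in the barcode. The associated study used it to measure rhizobial competitiveness for nodulation and N2 fixation effectiveness at the same time in legume symbioses.
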