Addgene plasmid #133164: pOPS0523
Purpose: Reporter plasmid with a 12-nucleotide specific "barcode" sequence. This plasmid is not available as an individual bacterial stab, but can be requested as part of the Plasmid-ID Kit (Kit #1000000168 ).
Depositing lab: Philip Poole. Depositing organization: University of Oxford. Publication: Optimizing Rhizobium-legume symbioses by simultaneous measurement of rhizobial competitiveness and N2 fixation in nodules. Mendoza-Suarez MA, Geddes BA, Sanchez-Canizares C, Ramirez-Gonzalez RH, Kirchhelle C, Jorrin B, Poole PS. Proc Natl Acad Sci U S A. 2020 May 5;117(18):9822-9831. doi: 10.1073/pnas.1921225117. Epub 2020 Apr 21. PubMed 32317381.
Backbone
  Vector backbone: pOGG026 (Addgene ID 113992)
  Vector type: Bacterial Expression
Growth in bacteria
  Bacterial resistance: Kanamycin, 50 μg/mL
  Growth temperature: 37°C
  Growth strain: ST18 (S17 delta pir delta hemA)
  Copy number: Low Copy
Gene/Insert
  Gene/Insert name: PU module (PsNifH from pOGG043), SC module (sfGFP from pOGG037), and T module (GCATATGCACTG and universal primer binding site)
  Species: Synthetic
  Mutation: Domesticated for Golden Gate cloning
  Cloning method: Unknown
Terms and licenses: Academic/Nonprofit Terms; Industry Terms: Not Available to Industry
Depositor comments: The only difference is the sequence: GCATATGCACTG . Please note that this plasmid may require a unique bacterial strain, so make sure to confirm that you can also obtain the appropriate growth strain. Please contact us or contact our distributors if you have any questions. This plasmid is not available as an individual bacterial stab, but can be requested as part of the Plasmid-ID Kit (Kit #1000000168 ).
How to cite: pOPS0523 was a gift from Philip Poole (Addgene plasmid # 133164)
